>Addgene plasmid #85856 | AB.pCCL.sin.cPPT.GFP.miR-583.sensor.PGK.dNGFR.WPRE | addgene full sequence | sequence record 169969 | Addgene NGS Result
ATGGTGAGCAAGGGCGAGGAGCTGTTCACCGGGGTGGTGCCCATCCTGGTCGAGCTGGACGGCGACGTAA
ACGGCCACAAGTTCAGCGTGTCCGGCGAGGGCGAGGGCGATGCCACCTACGGCAAGCTGACCCTGAAGTT
CATCTGCACCACCGGCAAGCTGCCCGTGCCCTGGCCCACCCTCGTGACCACCCTGACCTACGGCGTGCAG
TGCTTCAGCCGCTACCCCGACCACATGAAGCAGCACGACTTCTTCAAGTCCGCCATGCCCGAAGGCTACG
TCCAGGAGCGCACCATCTTCTTCAAGGACGACGGCAACTACAAGACCCGCGCCGAGGTGAAGTTCGAGGG
CGACACCCTGGTGAACCGCATCGAGCTGAAGGGCATCGACTTCAAGGAGGACGGCAACATCCTGGGGCAC
AAGCTGGAGTACAACTACAACAGCCACAACGTCTATATCATGGCCGACAAGCAGAAGAACGGCATCAAGG
TGAACTTCAAGATCCGCCACAACATCGAGGACGGCAGCGTGCAGCTCGCCGACCACTACCAGCAGAACAC
CCCCATCGGCGACGGCCCCGTGCTGCTGCCCGACAACCACTACCTGAGCACCCAGTCCGCCCTGAGCAAA
GACCCCAACGAGAAGCGCGATCACATGGTCCTGCTGGAGTTCGTGACCGCCGCCGGGATCACTCTCGGCA
TGGACGAGCTGTACAAGTAAAGCGGCCGCGTCGAGAGATGGGGGAGGCTAACTGAGCTAGCCGACCTTAA
CTGGGGAGTACCAATCGTCGTAGCGTAATGGGACCTTCCTCTTTGGTAATGGGACCTTCCTCTTTGGTAA
TGGGACCTTCCTCTTTGGTAATGGGACCTTCCTCTTTGGTAATGGGACCTTCCTCTTTGGTAATGGGACC
TTCCTCTTTGACCGGTACTAGCTTAGTCATGCACCGGGCTGCAGGAATTCGATGACAGGCGCAGCTTCCG
AGGGATTTGAGATCCAGACATGATAAGATACATTGATGAGTTTGGACAAACCAAAACTAGAATGCAGTGA
AAAAAATGCCTTATTTGTGAAATTTGTGATGCTATTGCCTTATTTGTAACCATTATAAGCTGCAATAAAC
AAGTTAACAACAACAATTGCATTCATTTTATGTTTCAGGTTCAGGGGGAGGTGTGGGAGGTTTTTTAAAG
CAAGTAAAACCTCTACAAATGTGGTATGGCTGATTATGATCAGATCTCTCGAGGCTAGTCTCGTGATCGA
TAAAATTTTGAATTTTTGTAATTTGTTTTTGTAATTCTTTAGTTTGTATGTCTGTTGCTATTATGTCTAC
TATTCTTTCCCCTGCACTGTACCCCCCAATCCCCCCTTTTCTTTTAAAAGTTAACCGATACCGTCGAGAT
CCGTTCACTAATCGAATGGATCTGTCTCTGTCTCTCTCTCCACCTTCTTCTTCTATTCCTTCGGGCCTGT
CGGGTCCCCTCGGGGTTGGGAGGTGGGTCTGAAACGATAATGGTGAATATCCCTGCCTAACTCTATTCAC
TATAGAAAGTACAGCAAAAACTATTCTTAAACCTACCAAGCCTCCTACTATCATTATGAATAATTTTATA
TACCACAGCCAATTTGTTATGTTAAACCAATTCCACAAACTTGCCCATTTATCTAATTCCAATAATTCTT
GTTCATTCTTTTCTTGCTGGTTTTGCGATTCTTCAATTAAGGAGTGTATTAAGCTTGTGTAATTGTTAAT
TTCTCTGTCCCACTCCATCCAGGTCGTGTGATTCCAAATCTGTTCCAGAGATTTATTACTCCAACTAGCA
TTCCAAGGCACAGCAGTGGTGCAAATGAGTTTTCCAGAGCAACCCCAAATCCCCAGGAGCTGTTGATCCT
TTAGGTATCTTTCCACAGCCAGGATTCTTGCCTGGAGCTGCTTGATGCCCCAGACTGTGAGTTGCAACAG
ATGCTGTTGCGCCTCAATAGCCCTCAGCAAATTGTTCTGCTGCTGCACTATACCAGACAATAATTGTCTG
GCCTGTACCGTCAGCGTCATTGACGCTGCGCCCATAGTGCTTCCTGCTGCTCCCAAGAACCCAAGGAACA
AAGCTCCTATTCCCACTGCTCTTTTTTCTCTCTGCACCACTCTTCTCTTTGCCTTGGTGGGTGCTACTCC
TAATGGTTCAATTTTTACTACTTTATATTTATATAATTCACTTCTCCAATTGTCCCTCATATCTCCTCCT
CCAGGTCTGAAGATCAGCGGCCGCTTGCTGTGCGGTGGTCTTACTTTTGTTTTGCTCTTCCTCTATCTTG
TCTAAAGCTTCCTTGGTGTCTTTTATCTCTATCCTTTGATGCACACAATAGAGGGTTGCTACTGTATTAT
ATAATGATCTAAGTTCTTCTGATCCTGTCTGAAGGGATGGTTGTAGCTGTCCCAGTATTTGTCTACAGCC
TTCTGATGTTTCTAACAGGCCAGGATTAACTGCGAATCGTTCTAGCTCCCTGCTTGCCCATACTATATGT
TTTAATTTATATTTTTTCTTTCCCCCTGGCCTTAACCGAATTTTTTCCCATCGCGATCTAATTCTCCCCC
GCTTAATACTGACGCTCTCGCACCCATCTCTCTCCTTCTAGCCTCCGCTAGTCAAAATTTTTGGCGTACT
CACCAGTCGCCGCCCCTCGCCTCTTGCCGTGCGCGCTTCAGCAAGCCGAGTCCTGCGTCGAGAGAGCTCC
TCTGGTTTCCCTTTCGCTTTCAAGTCCCTGTTCGGGCGCCACTGCTAGAGATTTTCCACACTGACTAAAA
GGGTCTGAGGGATCTCTAGTTACCAGAGTCACACAACAGACGGGCACACACTACTTGAAGCACTCAAGGC
AAGCTTTATTGAGGCTTAAGCAGTGGGTTCCCTAGTTAGCCAGAGAGCTCCCAGGCTCAGATCTGGTCTA
ACCAGAGAGACCCCGGTTCACTAAACGAGCTCTGCTTATATAGACCTCCCACCGTACACGCCTACCGCCC
ATTTGCGTCAATGGGGCGGAGTTGTTACGACATTTTGGAAAGTCCCGTTGATTTTGGTGCCAAAACAAAC
TCCCATTGACGTCAATGGGGTGGAGACTTGGAAATCCCCGTGAGTCAAACCGCTATCCACGCCCATTGAT
GTACTGCCAAAACCGCATCACCATGGTAATAGCGATGACTAATACGTAGATGTACTGCCAAGTAGGAAAG
TCCCATAAGGTCATGTACTGGGCATAATGCCAGGCGGGCCATTTACCGTCATTGACGTCAATAGGGGGCG
TACTTGGCATATGATACACTTGATGTACTGCCAAGTGGGCAGTTTACCGTAAATACTCCACCCATTGACG
TCAATGGAAAGTCCCTATTGGCGTTACTATGGGAACATACGTCATTATTGACGTCAATGGGCGGGGGTCG
TTGGGCGGTCAGCCAGGCGGGCCATTTACCGTAAGTTATGTAACGCGGAACTCCATATATGGGCTATGAA
CTAATGACCCCGTAATTGATTACTATTAATAACTAGTCAATAATCAATGTCAACATGGCGGTAATGTTGG
ACATGAGCCAATATAAATGTACATATTATGATATGGATACAACGTATGCAATGGCCAAGCTTGCAGCTCC
AGCTTTTGTTCCCTTTAGTGAGGGTTAATTGCGCGCTTGGCGTAATCATGGTCATAGCTGTTTCCTGTGT
GAAATTGTTATCCGCTCACAATTCCACACAACATACGAGCCGGAAGCATAAAGTGTAAAGCCTGGGGTGC
CTAATGAGTGAGCTAACTCACATTAATTGCGTTGCGCTCACTGCCCGCTTTCCAGTCGGGAAACCTGTCG
TGCCAGCTGCATTAATGAATCGGCCAACGCGCGGGGAGAGGCGGTTTGCGTATTGGGCGCTCTTCCGCTT
CCTCGCTCACTGACTCGCTGCGCTCGGTCGTTCGGCTGCGGCGAGCGGTATCAGCTCACTCAAAGGCGGT
AATACGGTTATCCACAGAATCAGGGGATAACGCAGGAAAGAACATGTGAGCAAAAGGCCAGCAAAAGGCC
AGGAACCGTAAAAAGGCCGCGTTGCTGGCGTTTTTCCATAGGCTCCGCCCCCCTGACGAGCATCACAAAA
ATCGACGCTCAAGTCAGAGGTGGCGAAACCCGACAGGACTATAAAGATACCAGGCGTTTCCCCCTGGAAG
CTCCCTCGTGCGCTCTCCTGTTCCGACCCTGCCGCTTACCGGATACCTGTCCGCCTTTCTCCCTTCGGGA
AGCGTGGCGCTTTCTCATAGCTCACGCTGTAGGTATCTCAGTTCGGTGTAGGTCGTTCGCTCCAAGCTGG
GCTGTGTGCACGAACCCCCCGTTCAGCCCGACCGCTGCGCCTTATCCGGTAACTATCGTCTTGAGTCCAA
CCCGGTAAGACACGACTTATCGCCACTGGCAGCAGCCACTGGTAACAGGATTAGCAGAGCGAGGTATGTA
GGCGGTGCTACAGAGTTCTTGAAGTGGTGGCCTAACTACGGCTACACTAGAAGAACAGTATTTGGTATCT
GCGCTCTGCTGAAGCCAGTTACCTTCGGAAAAAGAGTTGGTAGCTCTTGATCCGGCAAACAAACCACCGC
TGGTAGCGGTGGTTTTTTTGTTTGCAAGCAGCAGATTACGCGCAGAAAAAAAGGATCTCAAGAAGATCCT
TTGATCTTTTCTACGGGGTCTGACGCTCAGTGGAACGAAAACTCACGTTAAGGGATTTTGGTCATGAGAT
TATCAAAAAGGATCTTCACCTAGATCCTTTTAAATTAAAAATGAAGTTTTAAATCAATCTAAAGTATATA
TGAGTAAACTTGGTCTGACAGTTACCAATGCTTAATCAGTGAGGCACCTATCTCAGCGATCTGTCTATTT
CGTTCATCCATAGTTGCCTGACTCCCCGTCGTGTAGATAACTACGATACGGGAGGGCTTACCATCTGGCC
CCAGTGCTGCAATGATACCGCGAGACCCACGCTCACCGGCTCCAGATTTATCAGCAATAAACCAGCCAGC
CGGAAGGGCCGAGCGCAGAAGTGGTCCTGCAACTTTATCCGCCTCCATCCAGTCTATTAATTGTTGCCGG
GAAGCTAGAGTAAGTAGTTCGCCAGTTAATAGTTTGCGCAACGTTGTTGCCATTGCTACAGGCATCGTGG
TGTCACGCTCGTCGTTTGGTATGGCTTCATTCAGCTCCGGTTCCCAACGATCAAGGCGAGTTACATGATC
CCCCATGTTGTGCAAAAAAGCGGTTAGCTCCTTCGGTCCTCCGATCGTTGTCAGAAGTAAGTTGGCCGCA
GTGTTATCACTCATGGTTATGGCAGCACTGCATAATTCTCTTACTGTCATGCCATCCGTAAGATGCTTTT
CTGTGACTGGTGAGTACTCAACCAAGTCATTCTGAGAATAGTGTATGCGGCGACCGAGTTGCTCTTGCCC
GGCGTCAATACGGGATAATACCGCGCCACATAGCAGAACTTTAAAAGTGCTCATCATTGGAAAACGTTCT
TCGGGGCGAAAACTCTCAAGGATCTTACCGCTGTTGAGATCCAGTTCGATGTAACCCACTCGTGCACCCA
ACTGATCTTCAGCATCTTTTACTTTCACCAGCGTTTCTGGGTGAGCAAAAACAGGAAGGCAAAATGCCGC
AAAAAAGGGAATAAGGGCGACACGGAAATGTTGAATACTCATACTCTTCCTTTTTCAATATTATTGAAGC
ATTTATCAGGGTTATTGTCTCATGAGCGGATACATATTTGAATGTATTTAGAAAAATAAACAAATAGGGG
TTCCGCGCACATTTCCCCGAAAAGTGCCACCTAAATTGTAAGCGTTAATATTTTGTTAAAATTCGCGTTA
AATTTTTGTTAAATCAGCTCATTTTTTAACCAATAGGCCGAAATCGGCAAAATCCCTTATAAATCAAAAG
AATAGACCGAGATAGGGT
[37 nt withheld, positions 5969-6005]
AAAGAACGTGGACTCCAACGTCAAAGG
[49 nt withheld, positions 6033-6081]
T
[91 nt withheld, positions 6083-6173]
G
[124 nt withheld, positions 6175-6298]
CCCATTCGCCATTCAGGCTGCGCAACTGTTGGGAAGGGCGATCGGTGCGGGCCTCTTCGCTATTACGCCA
GCTGGCGAAAGGGGGATGTGCTGCAAGGCGATTAAGTTGGGTAACGCCAGGGTTTTCCCAGTCACGACGT
TGTAAAACGACGGCCAGTGAGCGCGCGTAATACGACTCACTATAGGGCGAATTGGGTACGTCCCTAGGCC
TCCAAAAAAGCCTCCTCACTACTTCTGGAATAGCTCAGAGGCCGAGGCGGCCTCGGCCTCTGCATAAATA
AAAAAAATTAGTCAGCCATGGGGCGGAGAATGGGCGGAACTGGGCGGAGTTAGGGGCGGGATGGGCGGAG
TTAGGGGCGGGATAGCTAGAGCCAGACATGATAAGATACATTGATGAGTTTGGACAAACCACAACTAGAA
TGCAGTGAAAAAAATGCTTTATTTGTGAAATTTGTGATGCTATTGCTTTATTTGTAACCATTATAAGCTG
CAATAAACAAGTTCCTCTCACTCTCTGATATTCATTTCTTTGCAAGTTATAAATACTGAATAATAAGATG
ACATGAACTACTACTGCTAGAGATTTTCCACACTGACTAAAAGGGTCTGAGGGATCTCTAGTTACCAGAG
TCACACAACAGACGGGCACACACTACTTGAAGCACTCAAGGCAAGCTTTATTGAGGCTTAAGCAGTGGGT
TCCCTAGTTAGCCAGAGAGCTCCCAGGCTCAGATCTGGTCTAACCAGAGAGACCCAGTACAAGCAAAAAG
CAGATCTTGTCTTCGTTGGGAGTGAATTAGCCCTTCCAGTCCCCCCTTTTCTTTTAAAAAGTGGCTAAGA
TCTACAGCTGCCTTGTAAGTCATTGGTCTTAAAGGTACCGAGCTCGAATTCCAGGCGGGGAGGCGGCCCA
AAGGGAGATCCGACTCGTCTGAGGGCGAAGGCGAAGACGCGGAAGAGGCCGCAGAGCCGGCAGCAGGCCG
CGGGAAGGAAGGTCCGCTGGATTGAGGGCCGAAGGGACGTAGCAGAAGGACGTCCCGCGCAGAATCCAGG
TGGCAACACAGGCGAGCAGCCATGGAAAGGACGTCAGCTTCCCCGACAACACCACGGAATTGTCAGTGCC
CAACAGCCGAGCCCCTGTCCAGCAGCGGGCAAGGCAGGCGGCGATGAGTTCCGCCGTGGCAATAGGGAGG
GGGAAAGCGAAAGTCCCGGAAAGGAGCTGACAGGTGGTGGCAATGCCCCAACCAGTGGGGGTTGCGTCAG
CAAACACAGTGCACACCACGCCACGTTGCCTGACAACGGGCCACAACTCCTCATAAAGAGACAGCAACCA
GGATTTATACAAGGAGGAGAAAATGAAAGCCATACGGGAAGCAATAGCATGATACAAAGGCATTAAAGCA
GCGTATCCACATAGCGTAAAAGGAGCAACATAGTTAAGAATACCAGTCAATCTTTCACAAATTTTGTAAT
CCAGAGGTTGATTGTCGACTCTAGACTCGACTCTAGAGGATCCCCCTGTTCCACCTCTTGAAGGCTATGT
AGGCCACAAGGCCCACAACCACAGCAGCCAGGATGGAGCAATAGACAGGGATGAGGTTGTCGGTGGTGCC
TCGGGTCACCACGGGCTGGGAGCTGCCCATCACTGTGGTCACCACACCTGCCACCGTGCTGGCTATGAGG
TCTTGTTCTGGAGGTGCCTCAGGCTCCTGGGTGCTGGGGGCTGTGCTGTCCGAGCCCTCTGGGGGTGTGG
ACCGTGTAATCCAACGGCCAGGGATCTCCTCGCACTCGGCGTCGGCCCAGCGTGTGCACTCGCGGAGCTG
GCGCTCGGTGTCCTCGCACACGGTGCAGGGCAGGCACGGGTCCACGTGGTTGGCCTCGTCGGAATACGTG
CCGTCGGGGCACTCCTCGCACACGGTGTTCTGCTTGTCCTGGCAGGAGAACACGAGGCCCGAGCCCGCCT
CGCACACGCGGCACGCCTCGCAGCGCCCAGTCGTCTCATCCTGGTAGTAGCCGTAGGCGCAGCGGCACAC
GGCGTCGTCGGCCTCCACGCACGGCGCCGACATGCTCTGGAGCCCCACGCACTCGGTGCACGGCTTGCAC
GGCTCGGTCGCGCTCACCACGTCGGAGAACGTCACGCTGTCCAGGCAGGGCTCACACACGGTCTGGTTGG
CTCCACAAGGCTGGGCCACACCCTCGCCCAGGTTGCAGGCTTTGCAGCACTCACCGCTGTGTGTGTACAG
GCCTGTGGGGCATGCCTCCTTGGCACCTCCAAGGGACACCCCCAGAAGCAGCAACAGCAGCAGGCGCGGC
CCGTCCATGGCGCGGCCGGTGGCACCTGCCCCCATCGCCCGCCTCCCGCGGCAGCGCTCGACTTCCAGCT
CGGTCCGCTTTGCGGACTGATGGGGCTGCGCTGCGCTGCGCTCCAGCGCCCCCCCTGCCCGCCGGAGCTG
GCCGCGGCCCGAATTCCTGCAGCCCGGGGGATCCCCCTGGGGAGAGAGGTCGGTGATTCGGTCAACGAGG
GAGCCGACTGCCGACGTGCGCTCCGGAGGCTTGCAGAATGCGGAACACCGCGCGGGCAGGAACAGGGCCC
ACACTACCGCCCCACACCCCGCCTCCCGCACCGCCCCTTCCCGGCCGCTGCTCTCGGCGCGCCCTGCTGA
GCAGCCGCTATTGGCCACAGCCCATCGCGGTCGGCGCGCTGCCATTGCTCCCTGGCGCTGTCCGTCTGCG
AGGGTACTAGTGAGACGTGCGGCTTCCGTTTGTCACGTCCGGCACGCCGCGAACCGCAAGGAACCTTCCC
GACTTAGGGGCGGAGCAGGAAGCGTCGCCGGGGGGCCCACAAGGGTAGCGGCGAAGATCCGGGTGACGCT
GCGAACGGACGTGAAGAATGTGCGAGACCCAGGGTCGGCGCCGCTGCGTTTCCCGGAACCACGCCCAGAG
CAGCCGCGTCCCTGCGCAAACCCAGGGCTGCCTTGGAAAAGGCGCAACCCCAACCCCGTGGAATTCGATA
TCAAGCTTCTCGAGGGTAGGCGTGTACGGTGGGAGGCCTATATAAGCAGAGCTCGTTTAGTGAACCGTCA
GATCGCCTGGAGACGCCATCCACGCTGTTTTGACCTCCATAGAAGACACCGGGACCGATCCAGCCTCCGC
GGAATTCACC
Features (pLannotate 1.2.2; 34 found; start..end, strand, type, name):
      1..720     +  CDS            EGFP: the original enhanced GFP (Yang et al., 1996) mammalian codon-optimized
    944..963     +  misc_feature   MCS (fragment): pBluescript multiple cloning site
    991..1125    -  polyA_signal   SV40 poly(A) signal: SV40 polyadenylation signal
   1148..1232    -  CDS            large T antigen (fragment): large T antigen from SV40 (simian virus 40)
   1262..1379    -  misc_feature   cPPT/CTS: central polypurine tract and central termination sequence of HIV-1
   1398..1498    -  CDS            Rev (fragment): human immunodeficiency virus 1 (HIV-1) Rev protein; rev; enhances nuclear export of unspliced and incompletely spliced viral mRNAs
   1875..2108    -  misc_feature   RRE: The Rev response element (RRE) of HIV-1 allows for Rev-dependent mRNA export from the nucleus to the cytoplasm.
   2254..2617    -  CDS            HIV-1 gag (fragment): gag protein from human immunodeficiency virus 1; gag
   2601..2726    -  misc_feature   HIV-1 Ψ: packaging signal of human immunodeficiency virus type 1
   2773..2953    -  LTR            5' LTR (truncated): truncated 5' long terminal repeat (LTR) from HIV-1
   2968..3171    -  promoter       CMV promoter: human cytomegalovirus (CMV) immediate early promoter
   3172..3551    -  enhancer       CMV enhancer: human cytomegalovirus immediate early enhancer
   3652..3670    -  promoter       T3 promoter: promoter for bacteriophage T3 RNA polymerase
   3715..3731    -  protein_bind   lac operator: The lac repressor binds to the lac operator to inhibit transcription in E. coli. This inhibition can be relieved by adding lactose or isopropyl-β-D-thiogalactopyranoside (IPTG). lac repressor encoded by lacI
   3739..3769    -  promoter       lac promoter: promoter for the E. coli lac operon
   3784..3805    -  protein_bind   CAP binding site: CAP binding activates transcription in the presence of cAMP. E. coli catabolite activator protein
   3818..3910    -  CDS            lacI (fragment): lac repressor; lacI; The lac repressor binds to the lac operator to inhibit transcription in E. coli. This inhibition can be relieved by adding lactose or isopropyl-β-D-thiogalactopyranoside (IPTG).
   4093..4681    -  rep_origin     ori: high-copy-number ColE1/pMB1/pBR322/pUC origin of replication
   4852..5712    -  CDS            AmpR: β-lactamase; bla; confers resistance to ampicillin, carbenicillin, and related antibiotics
   5713..5817    -  promoter       AmpR promoter: bla
   5870..6298    -  rep_origin     f1 ori (sequence partly withheld): f1 bacteriophage origin of replication; arrow indicates direction of (+) strand synthesis
   6303..6458    -  CDS            lacZα (fragment): LacZα fragment of β-galactosidase; lacZ fragment
   6466..6484    +  promoter       T7 promoter: promoter for bacteriophage T7 RNA polymerase
   6505..6640    -  rep_origin     SV40 ori: SV40 origin of replication
   6680..6801    -  polyA_signal   SV40 poly(A) signal: SV40 polyadenylation signal
   6873..7106    -  LTR            3' LTR (ΔU3): self-inactivating 3' long terminal repeat (LTR) from HIV-1
   7108..7176    -  CDS            nef (fragment): NEF_HV1Z2 - Experimental evidence at protein level: Swiss-Prot protein existence level 1. Extracellular Nef protein targets CD4(+) T-lymphocytes for apoptosis by interacting with CXCR4 surface receptors. From Human immunodeficiency virus type 1 group M subtype D (isolate Z2/CDC-Z34) (HIV-1).
   7193..7781    -  misc_feature   WPRE: woodchuck hepatitis virus posttranscriptional regulatory element
   7795..7813    -  misc_feature   MCS (fragment): pUC18/19 multiple cloning site
   7816..8643    -  CDS            NGFR (fragment): TNR16_HUMAN - Also known as TNFRSF16. Experimental evidence at protein level: Swiss-Prot protein existence level 1. Low affinity receptor which can bind to NGF, BDNF, NTF3, and NTF4. Forms a heterodimeric receptor with SORCS2 that binds the precursor forms of NGF, BDNF and NTF3 with high affinity, and has much lower affinity for mature NGF and BDNF (PubMed:24908487). Plays an important role in differentiation and survival of specific neuronal populations during development (By similarity). Can mediate cell survival as well as cell death of neural cells. Plays a role in the inactivation of RHOA
   8758..8782    -  misc_feature   MCS (fragment): pBluescript multiple cloning site
   8785..9295    -  promoter       hPGK promoter: human phosphoglycerate kinase 1 promoter
   9298..9321    +  misc_feature   MCS (fragment): pBluescript multiple cloning site
   9323..9361    +  promoter       minimal CMV promoter: human cytomegalovirus (CMV) immediate early promoter
