[The description below was written by a language model from this plasmid's Addgene catalogue record and pLannotate feature annotations shown in this document.]
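Description:
AB.pCCL.sin.cPPT.GFP.miR-583.sensor.PGK.dNGFR.WPRE is a third-generation-style, self-inactivating HIV-1 lentiviral transfer plasmid that reports the activity of human miR-583. It is propagated in E. coli through a high-copy ColE1/pUC origin with ampicillin resistance, and it also carries an f1 origin and an SV40 origin. The viral genome is transcribed from a chimeric CMV enhancer/promoter fused to a truncated 5′ LTR. It contains the Ψ packaging signal with a gag fragment, the RRE for Rev-dependent export, the cPPT/CTS, a WPRE and a ΔU3 3′ LTR, which leaves the integrated provirus without LTR promoter activity.

The payload is a bidirectional two-reporter cassette. The human PGK promoter (entered as "PKG" in the catalogue) drives a truncated NGFR (dNGFR) in the same orientation as the viral genome, followed by the WPRE. A minimal CMV promoter placed back-to-back with PGK faces the opposite way and drives EGFP, which ends at an SV40 polyadenylation signal lying antisense to the viral transcript. The 171 bp miR-583 sensor insert, cloned between NheI and AgeI, is not annotated in the feature table. The unannotated stretch between the EGFP coding sequence and its poly(A) signal fits the usual placement of microRNA target sites in the GFP 3′ UTR, though the record does not confirm this position.

In such a design, cells with active miR-583 would repress GFP while dNGFR expression stays constant. The surface marker therefore identifies transduced cells and normalises the GFP readout. The associated publication describes libraries of such sensors for high-throughput measurement of microRNA activity. The sequenced record (9,458 nt) is slightly shorter than the listed total size of 9,480 bp.
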