Addgene plasmid #85856: AB.pCCL.sin.cPPT.GFP.miR-583.sensor.PGK.dNGFR.WPRE
Purpose: Sensor Plasmid
Depositing lab: Brian Brown. Depositing organization: Icahn School of Medicine at Mount Sinai. Publication: High-throughput assessment of microRNA activity and function using microRNA sensor and decoy libraries. Mullokandov G, Baccarini A, Ruzo A, Jayaprakash AD, Tung N, Israelow B, Evans MJ, Sachidanandam R, Brown BD. Nat Methods. 2012 Jul 1;9(8):840-6. doi: 10.1038/nmeth.2078. PubMed 22751203.
Backbone
  Vector backbone: AB.pCCL.sin.cPPT.GFP.PGK.dNGFR.WPRE
  Backbone size w/o insert (bp): 9309
  Total vector size (bp): 9480
  Vector type: Lentiviral
  Selectable markers: eGFP, NGFR
Growth in bacteria
  Bacterial resistance: Ampicillin, 100 μg/mL
  Growth temperature: 37°C
  Growth strain: NEB Stable
  Copy number: High Copy
Gene/Insert
  Gene/Insert name: miR-583 Sensor
  Species: H. sapiens (human)
  Insert size (bp): 171
  Entrez Gene: MIR583 (a.k.a. MIRN583, hsa-mir-583)
  Promoter: PKG
  Cloning method: Restriction Enzyme; 5′ cloning site NheI (not destroyed); 3′ cloning site AgeI (not destroyed)
  Sequencing primers: 5′ AACAGACATACAAACTAAAG
Terms and licenses: Academic/Nonprofit Terms; Industry Terms: Not Available to Industry
How to cite: AB.pCCL.sin.cPPT.GFP.miR-583.sensor.PGK.dNGFR.WPRE was a gift from Brian Brown (Addgene plasmid # 85856 ; http://n2t.net/addgene:85856 ; RRID:Addgene_85856)
