>Addgene plasmid #85856 | AB.pCCL.sin.cPPT.GFP.miR-583.sensor.PGK.dNGFR.WPRE | depositor partial sequence | sequence record 167154 | AB.pCCL.sin.cPPT.GFP.miR-583.sensor.PGK.dNGFR.WPRE sequence 955 bps
TCGATCACGAGACTAGCCTCGAGAGATCTGATCATAATCAGCCATACCACATTTGTAGAGGTTTTACTTG
CTTTAAAAAACCTCCCACACCTCCCCCTGAACCTGAAACATAAAATGAATGCAATTGTTGTTGTTAACTT
GTTTATTGCAGCTTATAATGGTTACAAATAAGGCAATAGCATCACAAATTTCACAAATAAGGCATTTTTT
TCACTGCATTCTAGTTTTGGTTTGTCCAAACTCATCAATGTATCTTATCATGTCTGGATCTCAAATCCCT
CGGAAGCTGCGCCTGTCATCGAATTCCTGCAGCCCGGTGCATGACTAAGCTAGTACCGGTCAAAGAGGAA
GGTCCCATTACCAAAGAGGAAGGTCCCATTACCAAAGAGGAAGGTCCCATTACCAAAGAGGAAGGTCCCA
TTACCAAAGAGGAAGGTCCCATTACCAAAGAGGAAGGTCCCATTACGCTACGACGATTGGTACTCCCCAG
TTAAGGTCGGCTAGCTCAGTTAGCCTCCCCCATCTCTCGACGCGGCCGCTTTACTTGTACAGCTCGTCCA
TGCCGAGAGTGATCCCGGCGGCGGTCACGAACTCCAGCAGGACCATGTGATCGCGCTTCTCGTTGGGGTC
TTTGCTCAGGGCGGACTGGGTGCTCAGGTAGTGGTTGTCGGGCAGCAGCACGGGGCCGTCGCCGATGGGG
GTGTTCTGCTGGTAGTGGTCGGCGAGCTGCACGCTGCCGTCCTCGATGTTGTGGCGGATCTTGAAGTTCA
CCTTGATGCCGTTCTTCTGCTTGTCGGCCATGATATAGACGTTGTGGCTGTTGTAGTTGTACTCCAGCTT
GTGCCCCAGGATGTTGCCGTCCTCCTTGAAGTCGATGCCCTTCAGCTCGATGCGGTTCACCAGGGTGTCG
CCCTCGAACTTCACCTCGGCGCGGGTCTTGTAGTTGCCGTCGTCC
